>Addgene plasmid #59672 | pGEM-T Dmel Or67b | addgene partial sequence | sequence record 96741 | M13pUC-Fwd 5'-CCCAGTCACGACGTTGTAAAACG-3'
TGTAATACGACTCACTATAGGGCGAATTGGGCCCGACGTCGCATGCTCCCGGCCGCCATGGCCGCGGGAT
TATGCAGGACCAACTGGATCACGAGCTGGAGCGGATCGACAAGCTGCCAAAACTGGGGCTTCTCTGGGTG
GAGTACAGTGCCTATGCACTGGGAGTTAATATTGCACCGAGGAAGCGTAGCTCGAAATACTGTCGATTAA
CTCGCATTTTGGTGTTGATTGTTAACTTGAGTATAATCTACAGTCTCGTCGCCTTTATTATGGAGAACTA
TATGATCTCCTTCGAGACCTACGTTGAGGCTGTTTTGCTTACCTTTCAATTAAGCGTTGGTGTGGTTAAG
ATGTTTCACTTTCAGAACAAAGTGGAATCGTGTTCCCAACTAGTGTTTTCTACGGAGACTGGAGAGGTAT
TAAAGTCCCTGGGTCTTTTTAAATTGGATTTGCCGAGAAAAAAGGAACTGCTGAGCTCAGTTAGTTTGAT
TTTGCTTAACAATTGGATGATAATCGATCGTCAGGTGATGTTCTTCTTCAAGATCGTTTGCATGCCTGTT
CTATACTATTGTGTGCGACCATATTTTCAATATATCTTCGATTGCTATATCAAGGATAAGGATACATGTG
AAATGACCTTAACTTACCCGGCAATTGTGCCTTATTTGCAATTGGGAAATTATGAATTTCCTTCCTATGT
GATTCGCTTCTTTTTACTTCAATCTGGTCCTCTTTGGTGCTTTTTTGCCGTTTTTGGCTTTAACAGCCTT
TTCGTGGTCCTTACCAGATATGAGTCTGGTCTGATAAAAGTCCTAAGGTTTCTGGTCCAAAATTCCACCT
CGGATATCCTGGTTCCCAAGGACCAAAGAGTTAAATATCTTCAATGTTGCGTGAGGCTTTTTGCTCGCAT
ATCAAGCCATCACAATCAAATTGAAAACCTCTTCAAGTATATCATCCTGGTTCAGTGTTCCGTAAGCAGT
ATTTTGATCTGCATGCTGCTCTACAAAATCAGCACGGTTTTGGATGTTGGCTGGGT
