>Addgene plasmid #59672 | pGEM-T Dmel Or67b | addgene partial sequence | sequence record 96743 | M13pUC-Rev 5'-AGCGGATAACAATTTCACACAGG-3'
TGACCATGATTACGCCAAGCTATTTAGGTGACACTATAGAATACTCAAGCTATGCATCCAACGCGTTGGG
AGCTCTCCCATATGGTCGACCTGCAGGCGGCCGCACTAGTGATTCTATTTGTTGTTCATGTTGCGCAGGA
GCAGAAAGAAGTTTGCACTCAACCGAAAGACCTGCACTAGGAACTTGTGGGAGAGACTTGTAAACCCACC
CACGCTTAAAACAAAAGTTCGGCGTGAGAAAAGTAGCATCATTTTGATCATGAACTTGAATTCCTTTGAC
TCATTATACCAACTACAGTTGTACCAGTCATGGAACAGCAGTTCACTCTGGCTCTCCACCTTCTGTGCAC
TCACGTTGTACAGAGTGATCTCCAGAGCTATGGTCACAAAGTAGACCATAATCATGCCCATCCATACCCA
GCCAACATCCAAAACCGTGCTGATTTTGTAGAGCAGCATGCAGATCAAAATACTGCTTACGGAACACTGA
ACCAGGATGATATACTTGAAGAGGTTTTCAATTTGATTGTGATGGCTTGATATGCGAGCAAAAAGCCTCA
CGCAACATTGAAGATATTTAACTCTTTGGTCCTTGGGAACCAGGATATCCGAGGTGGAATTTTGGACCAG
AAACCTTAGGACTTTTATCAGACCAGACTCATATCTGGTAAGGACCACGAAAAGGCTGTTAAAGCCAAAA
ACGGCAAAAAAGCACCAAAGAGGACCAGATTGAAGTAAAAAGAAGCGAATCACATAGGAAGGAAATTCAT
AATTTCCCAATTGCAAATAAGGCACAATTGCCGGGTAAGTTAAGGTCATTTCACATGTATCCTTATCCTT
GATATAGCAATCGAAGATATATTGAAAATATGGTCGCACACAATAGTATAGAACAGGCATGCAAACGATC
TTGAAGAAGAACATCACCTGACGATCGATTATCATCCAATTGTTAAGCAAAATCAAACTAACTGAGCTCA
GCAGTTCCTTTT
