[The description below was written by a language model from this plasmid's Addgene catalogue record.]
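Description:
pGEM-T Dmel Or67b is a small, high-copy bacterial cloning plasmid built on the commercial pGEM-T backbone (about 3 kb), a TA-cloning vector designed to accept PCR products. It is propagated in standard E. coli cloning strains and selected with ampicillin. Although catalogued as a bacterial expression vector, its stated role is as a template for probe production rather than for making protein in bacteria.

The insert is an approximately 1.3 kb fragment of the Drosophila melanogaster odorant receptor gene Or67b (CG14176), noted by the depositor as derived from cDNA. The cloning method and the orientation of the insert are not recorded, and no feature table is provided, so the exact boundaries of the fragment relative to the coding sequence cannot be stated. The insert is flanked by M13 forward and reverse priming sites, which are listed for sequencing. The pGEM-T family generally places opposing T7 and SP6 phage RNA polymerase promoters on either side of the cloning site, an arrangement that allows in vitro transcription of sense or antisense RNA from a linearised template. These promoters are not explicitly listed in the record.

The stated purpose is to serve as a probe for Or67b expression, consistent with generating labelled antisense riboprobes for RNA in situ hybridisation. The associated work mapped the spatial distribution of olfactory receptor transcripts in the fly antenna, so this construct is one of a set of receptor-specific probe templates for identifying which olfactory sensory neurons express a given receptor.
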