Addgene plasmid #59672: pGEM-T Dmel Or67b
Purpose: Probe for Drosophila melanogaster Or67b expression
Depositing lab: Richard Axel & Leslie Vosshall. Depositing organization: Columbia University. Publication: A spatial map of olfactory receptor expression in the Drosophila antenna. Vosshall LB, Amrein H, Morozov PS, Rzhetsky A, Axel R. Cell. 1999 Mar 5;96(5):725-36. 10.1016/S0092-8674(00)80582-6 PubMed 10089887.
Backbone
  Vector backbone: pGEM-T
  Backbone manufacturer: Promega
  Backbone size w/o insert (bp): 3000
  Vector type: Bacterial Expression
Growth in bacteria
  Bacterial resistance: Ampicillin, 100 μg/mL
  Growth temperature: 37°C
  Growth strain: DH5alpha
  Copy number: High Copy
Gene/Insert
  Gene/Insert name: Or67b
  Species: D. melanogaster (fly)
  Insert size (bp): 1300
  Entrez Gene: Or67b (a.k.a. Dmel_CG14176, 67B.2, 67b, CG14176, Dmel\CG14176)
  Cloning method: Unknown
  Sequencing primers: 5′ M13-F20; 3′ M13-Rev
Terms and licenses: Academic/Nonprofit Terms; Industry Terms: Not Available to Industry
Depositor comments: source: cDNA
How to cite: pGEM-T Dmel Or67b was a gift from Richard Axel & Leslie Vosshall (Addgene plasmid # 59672 ; http://n2t.net/addgene:59672 ; RRID:Addgene_59672)
